>Addgene plasmid #197278 | pFsynW SYT1-PGM reporter | addgene full sequence | sequence record 389096 | Addgene NGS Result
CACGTTAAGGGATTTTGGTCATGAGATTATCAAAAAGGATCTTCACCTAGATCCTTTTAAATTAAAAATG
AAGTTTTAAATCAATCTAAAGTATATATGAGTAAACTTGGTCTGACAGTTACCAATGCTTAATCAGTGAG
GCACCTATCTCAGCGATCTGTCTATTTCGTTCATCCATAGTTGCCTGACTCCCCGTCGTGTAGATAACTA
CGATACGGGAGGGCTTACCATCTGGCCCCAGTGCTGCAATGATACCGCGAGACCCACGCTCACCGGCTCC
AGATTTATCAGCAATAAACCAGCCAGCCGGAAGGGCCGAGCGCAGAAGTGGTCCTGCAACTTTATCCGCC
TCCATCCAGTCTATTAATTGTTGCCGGGAAGCTAGAGTAAGTAGTTCGCCAGTTAATAGTTTGCGCAACG
TTGTTGCCATTGCTACAGGCATCGTGGTGTCACGCTCGTCGTTTGGTATGGCTTCATTCAGCTCCGGTTC
CCAACGATCAAGGCGAGTTACATGATCCCCCATGTTGTGCAAAAAAGCGGTTAGCTCCTTCGGTCCTCCG
ATCGTTGTCAGAAGTAAGTTGGCCGCAGTGTTATCACTCATGGTTATGGCAGCACTGCATAATTCTCTTA
CTGTCATGCCATCCGTAAGATGCTTTTCTGTGACTGGTGAGTACTCAACCAAGTCATTCTGAGAATAGTG
TATGCGGCGACCGAGTTGCTCTTGCCCGGCGTCAATACGGGATAATACCGCGCCACATAGCAGAACTTTA
AAAGTGCTCATCATTGGAAAACGTTCTTCGGGGCGAAAACTCTCAAGGATCTTACCGCTGTTGAGATCCA
GTTCGATGTAACCCACTCGTGCACCCAACTGATCTTCAGCATCTTTTACTTTCACCAGCGTTTCTGGGTG
AGCAAAAACAGGAAGGCAAAATGCCGCAAAAAAGGGAATAAGGGCGACACGGAAATGTTGAATACTCATA
CTCTTCCTTTTTCAATATTATTGAAGCATTTATCAGGGTTATTGTCTCATGAGCGGATACATATTTGAAT
GTATTTAGAAAAATAAACAAATAGGGGTTCCGCGCACATTTCCCCGAAAAGTGCCACCTGACGTCGACGG
ATCGGGAGATCTCCCGATCCCCTATGGTGCACTCTCAGTACAATCTGCTCTGATGCCGCATAGTTAAGCC
AGTATCTGCTCCCTGCTTGTGTGTTGGAGGTCGCTGAGTAGTGCGCGAGCAAAATTTAAGCTACAACAAG
GCAAGGCTTGACCGACAATTGCATGAAGAATCTGCTTAGGGTTAGGCGTTTTGCGCTGCTTCGCGATGTA
CGGGCCAGATATACGCGTTGACATTGATTATTGACTAGTTATTAATAGTAATCAATTACGGGGTCATTAG
TTCATAGCCCATATATGGAGTTCCGCGTTACATAACTTACGGTAAATGGCCCGCCTGGCTGACCGCCCAA
CGACCCCCGCCCATTGACGTCAATAATGACGTATGTTCCCATAGTAACGCCAATAGGGACTTTCCATTGA
CGTCAATGGGTGGAGTATTTACGGTAAACTGCCCACTTGGCAGTACATCAAGTGTATCATATGCCAAGTA
CGCCCCCTATTGACGTCAATGACGGTAAATGGCCCGCCTGGCATTATGCCCAGTACATGACCTTATGGGA
CTTTCCTACTTGGCAGTACATCTACGTATTAGTCATCGCTATTACCATGGTGATGCGGTTTTGGCAGTAC
ATCAATGGGCGTGGATAGCGGTTTGACTCACGGGGATTTCCAAGTCTCCACCCCATTGACGTCAATGGGA
GTTTGTTTTGGCACCAAAATCAACGGGACTTTCCAAAATGTCGTAACAACTCCGCCCCATTGACGCAAAT
GGGCGGTAGGCGTGTACGGTGGGAGGTCTATATAAGCAGCGCGTTTTGCCTGTACTGGGTCTCTCTGGTT
AGACCAGATCTGAGCCTGGGAGCTCTCTGGCTAACTAGGGAACCCACTGCTTAAGCCTCAATAAAGCTTG
CCTTGAGTGCTTCAAGTAGTGTGTGCCCGTCTGTTGTGTGACTCTGGTAACTAGAGATCCCTCAGACCCT
TTTAGTCAGTGTGGAAAATCTCTAGCAGTGGCGCCCGAACAGGGACTTGAAAGCGAAAGGGAAACCAGAG
GAGCTCTCTCGACGCAGGACTCGGCTTGCTGAAGCGCGCACGGCAAGAGGCGAGGGGCGGCGACTGGTGA
GTACGCCAAAAATTTTGACTAGCGGAGGCTAGAAGGAGAGAGATGGGTGCGAGAGCGTCAGTATTAAGCG
GGGGAGAATTAGATCGCGATGGGAAAAAATTCGGTTAAGGCCAGGGGGAAAGAAAAAATATAAATTAAAA
CATATAGTATGGGCAAGCAGGGAGCTAGAACGATTCGCAGTTAATCCTGGCCTGTTAGAAACATCAGAAG
GCTGTAGACAAATACTGGGACAGCTACAACCATCCCTTCAGACAGGATCAGAAGAACTTAGATCATTATA
TAATACAGTAGCAACCCTCTATTGTGTGCATCAAAGGATAGAGATAAAAGACACCAAGGAAGCTTTAGAC
AAGATAGAGGAAGAGCAAAACAAAAGTAAGACCACCGCACAGCAAGCGGCCGCTGATCTTCAGACCTGGA
GGAGGAGATATGAGGGACAATTGGAGAAGTGAATTATATAAATATAAAGTAGTAAAAATTGAACCATTAG
GAGTAGCACCCACCAAGGCAAAGAGAAGAGTGGTGCAGAGAGAAAAAAGAGCAGTGGGAATAGGAGCTTT
GTTCCTTGGGTTCTTGGGAGCAGCAGGAAGCACTATGGGCGCAGCGTCAATGACGCTGACGGTACAGGCC
AGACAATTATTGTCTGGTATAGTGCAGCAGCAGAACAATTTGCTGAGGGCTATTGAGGCGCAACAGCATC
TGTTGCAACTCACAGTCTGGGGCATCAAGCAGCTCCAGGCAAGAATCCTGGCTGTGGAAAGATACCTAAA
GGATCAACAGCTCCTGGGGATTTGGGGTTGCTCTGGAAAACTCATTTGCACCACTGCTGTGCCTTGGAAT
GCTAGTTGGAGTAATAAATCTCTGGAACAGATTTGGAATCACACGACCTGGATGGAGTGGGACAGAGAAA
TTAACAATTACACAAGCTTAATACACTCCTTAATTGAAGAATCGCAAAACCAGCAAGAAAAGAATGAACA
AGAATTATTGGAATTAGATAAATGGGCAAGTTTGTGGAATTGGTTTAACATAACAAATTGGCTGTGGTAT
ATAAAATTATTCATAATGATAGTAGGAGGCTTGGTAGGTTTAAGAATAGTTTTTGCTGTACTTTCTATAG
TGAATAGAGTTAGGCAGGGATATTCACCATTATCGTTTCAGACCCACCTCCCAACCCCGAGGGGACCCGA
CAGGCCCGAAGGAATAGAAGAAGAAGGTGGAGAGAGAGACAGAGACAGATCCATTCGATTAGTGAACGGA
TCGGCACTGCGTGCGCCAATTCTGCAGACAAATGGCAGTATTCATCCACAATTTTAAAAGAAAAGGGGGG
ATTGGGGGGTACAGTGCAGGGGAAAGAATAGTAGACATAATAGCAACAGACATACAAACTAAAGAATTAC
AAAAACAAATTACAAAAATTCAAAATTTTCGGGTTTATTACAGGGACAGCAGAGATCCAGTTTGGTTAAT
TAAAGTGCAAGTGGTTTTAGGACCAGGATGAGGCGGGGTGGGGGTGCCTACCTGACGACCGACCCCGACC
CACTGGACAAGCACCCAACCCCCATTCCCCAAATTGCGCATCCCCTATCAGAGAGGGGGAGGGGAAACAG
GATGCGGCGAGGCGCGTGCGCACTGCCAGCTTCAGCACCGCGGACAGTGCCTTCGCCCCCGCCTGGCGGC
GCGCGCCACCGCCGCCTCAGCACTGAAGGCGCGCTGACGTCACTCGCCGGTCCCCCGTAAACTCCCCTTC
CCGGCCACCTTGGTCGCGTCCGCGCCGCCGCCGGCCCAGCCGGACCGCACCACGCGAGGCGCGAGATAGG
GGGGCACGGGCGCGACCATCTGCGCTGCGGCGCCGGCGACTCAGCGCTGCCTCAGTCTGCGGTGGGCAGC
GGAGGAGTCGTGTCGTGCCTGAGAGCGCAGGTACGGCTAGGCCACTGCCACCATGGACAGTAAGGGTAGC
TCCCAGAAAGGCAGCAGGCTGCTTTTGCTTCTCGTTGTATCTAATCTTTTGCTCTGCCAGGGCGTAGTTT
CCGACATTGGAACCACGAGGGGTTCCATGGATGAGAAGACGACGGGTTGGCGGGGTGGCCATGTGGTAGA
GGGCTTGGCAGGTGAGCTTGAACAGCTCAGAGCTAGGTTGGAACACCATCCACAAGGTCAACGAGAGCCG
GGCAGCGGCTCAAGCGGGTCCTCCGGAAGTTCTGGTTCATCTATGGTGAGTGCCAGTCATCCTGAGGCCC
TGGCCGCCCCTGTCGCCGCTGTTGCGACCCTTGTCCCACACCAGGCCACTGAGCCAGCCAGTCCTGGGGA
AGGGAAGGAAGATGCCTTTTCCAAGCTGAAGCAGAAGTTTATGAATGAGCTGCATAAAATTCCATTGCCA
CCGTGGGCCTTAATAGCCATAGCCATAGTTGCGGTCCTTCTAGTCGTGACCGCAGCCTTCGCTGTCGCTA
AGAAAGCTTTGTTCAAAAAGAAAAACAAGAAGAAGGGGAAGGAAAAGGGAGGAAAGAACGCCATTAACAT
GAAAGACGTGAAAGACTTAGGGAAGACCATGAAGGATCAGGCCCTTAAGGATGACGATGCTGAAACCGGA
CTGACTGATGGAGAAGAAAAGGAAGAGCCCAAGGAAGAGGAGAAACTGGGAAAGCTCCAATATTCACTGG
ACTATGACTTCCAGAATAACCAGCTGTTGGTGGGAATCATCCAGGCTGCTGAACTGCCCGCCCTGGACAT
GGGGGGTACATCCGATCCATACGTCAAAGTCTTCCTGCTGCCTGACAAAAAGAAGAAATTTGAGACTAAA
GTCCACCGGAAAACCCTCAATCCAGTCTTCAATGAACAATTTACTTTCAAGGTACCCTACTCGGAATTAG
GTGGCAAAACCCTGGTGATGGCTGTGTATGACTTTGATCGCTTCTCCAAGCACGACATCATCGGAGAGTT
CAAAGTTCCTATGAACACCGTGGATTTTGGCCATGTGACCGAGGAGTGGCGCGATCTCCAGAGCGCTGAG
AAAGAAGAGCAAGAGAAACTGGGTGACATCTGCTTCTCCCTCCGCTACGTCCCTACTGCCGGCAAACTGA
CTGTTGTCATTCTGGAAGCCAAGAACCTGAAGAAGATGGATGTGGGTGGCTTATCTGATCCCTACGTGAA
GATCCACCTGATGCAGAACGGTAAGAGGCTGAAGAAGAAAAAGACGACGATTAAGAAGAACACACTCAAC
CCCTACTACAACGAGTCCTTCAGCTTTGAAGTTCCGTTCGAGCAAATCCAGAAAGTGCAAGTGGTGGTAA
CTGTTTTGGACTATGACAAGATTGGCAAGAACGACGCCATCGGAAAAGTCTTCGTTGGTTACAACAGCAC
TGGGGCGGAGCTGCGACACTGGTCAGACATGCTGGCCAACCCCCGGCGACCCATCGCACAGTGGCACACT
CTGCAGGTAGAGGAGGAGGTTGATGCCATGCTGGCTGTCAAGAAGGGATCCGGAAGTTCGGGGTCCAGCG
GTTCTTCAGGCAGTTCCGAAATCGGTACTGGCTTTCCATTCGACCCCCATTATGTGGAAGTCCTGGGCGA
GCGCATGCACTACGTCGATGTTGGTCCGCGCGATGGCACCCCTGTGCTGTTCCTGCACGGTAACCCGACC
TCCTCCTACGTGTGGCGCAACATCATCCCGCATGTTGCACCGACCCATCGCTGCATTGCTCCAGACCTGA
TCGGTATGGGCAAATCCGACAAACCAGACCTGGGTTATTTCTTCGACGACCACGTCCGCTTCATGGATGC
CTTCATCGAAGCCCTGGGTCTGGAAGAGGTCGTCCTGGTCATTCACGACTGGGGCTCCGCTCTGGGTTTC
CACTGGGCCAAGCGCAATCCAGAGCGCGTCAAAGGTATTGCATTTATGGAGTTCATCCGCCCTATCCCGA
CCTGGGACGAATGGCCAGAATTTGCCCGCGAGACCTTCCAGGCCTTCCGCACCACCGACGTCGGCCGCAA
GCTGATCATCGATCAGAACGTTTTTATCGAGGGTACGCTGCCGATGGGTGTCGTCCGCCCGCTGACTGAA
GTCGAGATGGACCATTACCGCGAGCCGTTCCTGAATCCTGTTGACCGCGAGCCACTGTGGCGCTTCCCAA
ACGAGCTGCCAATCGCCGGTGAGCCAGCGAACATCGTCGCGCTGGTCGAAGAATACATGGACTGGCTGCA
CCAGTCCCCTGTCCCGAAGCTGCTGTTCTGGGGCACCCCAGGCGTTCTGATCCCACCGGCCGAAGCCGCT
CGCCTGGCCAAAAGCCTGCCTAACTGCAAGGCTGTGGACATCGGCCCGGGTCTGAATCTGCTGCAAGAAG
ACAACCCGGACCTGATCGGCAGCGAGATCGCGCGCTGGCTGTCTACTCTGGAGATTTCCGGTTCTTCAGA
CTACAAAGACGATGACGACAAGTAAAATTCGATATCAAGCTTATCGATAATCAACCTCTGGATTACAAAA
TTTGTGAAAGATTGACTGGTATTCTTAACTATGTTGCTCCTTTTACGCTATGTGGATACGCTGCTTTAAT
GCCTTTGTATCATGCTATTGCTTCCCGTATGGCTTTCATTTTCTCCTCCTTGTATAAATCCTGGTTGCTG
TCTCTTTATGAGGAGTTGTGGCCCGTTGTCAGGCAACGTGGCGTGGTGTGCACTGTGTTTGCTGACGCAA
CCCCCACTGGTTGGGGCATTGCCACCACCTGTCAGCTCCTTTCCGGGACTTTCGCTTTCCCCCTCCCTAT
TGCCACGGCGGAACTCATCGCCGCCTGCCTTGCCCGCTGCTGGACAGGGGCTCGGCTGTTGGGCACTGAC
AATTCCGTGGTGTTGTCGGGGAAATCATCGTCCTTTCCTTGGCTGCTCGCCTGTGTTGCCACCTGGATTC
TGCGCGGGACGTCCTTCTGCTACGTCCCTTCGGCCCTCAATCCAGCGGACCTTCCTTCCCGCGGCCTGCT
GCCGGCTCTGCGGCCTCTTCCGCGTCTTCGCCTTCGCCCTCAGACGAGTCGGATCTCCCTTTGGGCCGCC
TCCCCGCATCGATACCGTCGACCTCGAGACCTAGAAAAACATGGAGCAATCACAAGTAGCAATACAGCAG
CTACCAATGCTGATTGTGCCTGGCTAGAAGCACAAGAGGAGGAGGAGGTGGGTTTTCCAGTCACACCTCA
GGTACCTTTAAGACCAATGACTTACAAGGCAGCTGTAGATCTTAGCCACTTTTTAAAAGAAAAGGGGGGA
CTGGAAGGGCTAATTCACTCCCAACGAAGACAAGATATCCTTGATCTGTGGATCTACCACACACAAGGCT
ACTTCCCTGATTGGCAGAACTACACACCAGGGCCAGGGATCAGATATCCACTGACCTTTGGATGGTGCTA
CAAGCTAGTACCAGTTGAGCAAGAGAAGGTAGAAGAAGCCAATGAAGGAGAGAACACCCGCTTGTTACAC
CCTGTGAGCCTGCATGGGATGGATGACCCGGAGAGAGAAGTATTAGAGTGGAGGTTTGACAGCCGCCTAG
CATTTCATCACATGGCCCGAGAGCTGCATCCGGACTGTACTGGGTCTCTCTGGTTAGACCAGATCTGAGC
CTGGGAGCTCTCTGGCTAACTAGGGAACCCACTGCTTAAGCCTCAATAAAGCTTGCCTTGAGTGCTTCAA
GTAGTGTGTGCCCGTCTGTTGTGTGACTCTGGTAACTAGAGATCCCTCAGACCCTTTTAGTCAGTGTGGA
AAATCTCTAGCAGGGCCCGTTTAAACCCGCTGATCAGCCTCGACTGTGCCTTCTAGTTGCCAGCCATCTG
TTGTTTGCCCCTCCCCCGTGCCTTCCTTGACCCTGGAAGGTGCCACTCCCACTGTCCTTTCCTAATAAAA
TGAGGAAATTGCATCGCATTGTCTGAGTAGGTGTCATTCTATTCTGGGGGGTGGGGTGGGGCAGGACAGC
AAGGGGGAGGATTGGGAAGACAATAGCAGGCATGCTGGGGATGCGGTGGGCTCTATGGCTTCTGAGGCGG
AAAGAACCAGCTGGGGCTCTAGGGGGTATCCCC
[124 nt withheld, positions 8294-8417]
C
[91 nt withheld, positions 8419-8509]
A
[49 nt withheld, positions 8511-8559]
CCTTTGACGTTGGAGTCCACGTTCTTT
[37 nt withheld, positions 8587-8623]
ACCCTATCTCGGTCTATTCTTTTGATTTATAAGGGATTTTGCCGATTTCGGCCTATTGGTTAAAAAATGA
GCTGATTTAACAAAAATTTAACGCGAATTAATTCTGTGGAATGTGTGTCAGTTAGGGTGTGGAAAGTCCC
CAGGCTCCCCAGCAGGCAGAAGTATGCAAAGCATGCATCTCAATTAGTCAGCAACCAGGTGTGGAAAGTC
CCCAGGCTCCCCAGCAGGCAGAAGTATGCAAAGCATGCATCTCAATTAGTCAGCAACCATAGTCCCGCCC
CTAACTCCGCCCATCCCGCCCCTAACTCCGCCCAGTTCCGCCCATTCTCCGCCCCATGGCTGACTAATTT
TTTTTATTTATGCAGAGGCCGAGGCCGCCTCTGCCTCTGAGCTATTCCAGAAGTAGTGAGGAGGCTTTTT
TGGAGGCCTAGGCTTTTGCAAAAAGCTCCCGGGAGCTTGTATATCCATTTTCGGATCTGATCAGCACGTG
TTGACAATTAATCATCGGCATAGTATATCGGCATAGTATAATACGACAAGGTGAGGAACTAAACCATGGC
CAAGTTGACCAGTGCCGTTCCGGTGCTCACCGCGCGCGACGTCGCCGGAGCGGTCGAGTTCTGGACCGAC
CGGCTCGGGTTCTCCCGGGACTTCGTGGAGGACGACTTCGCCGGTGTGGTCCGGGACGACGTGACCCTGT
TCATCAGCGCGGTCCAGGACCAGGTGGTGCCGGACAACACCCTGGCCTGGGTGTGGGTGCGCGGCCTGGA
CGAGCTGTACGCCGAGTGGTCGGAGGTCGTGTCCACGAACTTCCGGGACGCCTCCGGGCCGGCCATGACC
GAGATCGGCGAGCAGCCGTGGGGGCGGGAGTTCGCCCTGCGCGACCCGGCCGGCAACTGCGTGCACTTCG
TGGCCGAGGAGCAGGACTGACACGTGCTACGAGATTTCGATTCCACCGCCGCCTTCTATGAAAGGTTGGG
CTTCGGAATCGTTTTCCGGGACGCCGGCTGGATGATCCTCCAGCGCGGGGATCTCATGCTGGAGTTCTTC
GCCCACCCCAACTTGTTTATTGCAGCTTATAATGGTTACAAATAAAGCAATAGCATCACAAATTTCACAA
ATAAAGCATTTTTTTCACTGCATTCTAGTTGTGGTTTGTCCAAACTCATCAATGTATCTTATCATGTCTG
TATACCGTCGACCTCTAGCTAGAGCTTGGCGTAATCATGGTCATAGCTGTTTCCTGTGTGAAATTGTTAT
CCGCTCACAATTCCACACAACATACGAGCCGGAAGCATAAAGTGTAAAGCCTGGGGTGCCTAATGAGTGA
GCTAACTCACATTAATTGCGTTGCGCTCACTGCCCGCTTTCCAGTCGGGAAACCTGTCGTGCCAGCTGCA
TTAATGAATCGGCCAACGCGCGGGGAGAGGCGGTTTGCGTATTGGGCGCTCTTCCGCTTCCTCGCTCACT
GACTCGCTGCGCTCGGTCGTTCGGCTGCGGCGAGCGGTATCAGCTCACTCAAAGGCGGTAATACGGTTAT
CCACAGAATCAGGGGATAACGCAGGAAAGAACATGTGAGCAAAAGGCCAGCAAAAGGCCAGGAACCGTAA
AAAGGCCGCGTTGCTGGCGTTTTTCCATAGGCTCCGCCCCCCTGACGAGCATCACAAAAATCGACGCTCA
AGTCAGAGGTGGCGAAACCCGACAGGACTATAAAGATACCAGGCGTTTCCCCCTGGAAGCTCCCTCGTGC
GCTCTCCTGTTCCGACCCTGCCGCTTACCGGATACCTGTCCGCCTTTCTCCCTTCGGGAAGCGTGGCGCT
TTCTCATAGCTCACGCTGTAGGTATCTCAGTTCGGTGTAGGTCGTTCGCTCCAAGCTGGGCTGTGTGCAC
GAACCCCCCGTTCAGCCCGACCGCTGCGCCTTATCCGGTAACTATCGTCTTGAGTCCAACCCGGTAAGAC
ACGACTTATCGCCACTGGCAGCAGCCACTGGTAACAGGATTAGCAGAGCGAGGTATGTAGGCGGTGCTAC
AGAGTTCTTGAAGTGGTGGCCTAACTACGGCTACACTAGAAGAACAGTATTTGGTATCTGCGCTCTGCTG
AAGCCAGTTACCTTCGGAAAAAGAGTTGGTAGCTCTTGATCCGGCAAACAAACCACCGCTGGTAGCGGTG
GTTTTTTTGTTTGCAAGCAGCAGATTACGCGCAGAAAAAAAGGATCTCAAGAAGATCCTTTGATCTTTTC
TACGGGGTCTGACGCTCAGTGGAACGAAAACT
Features (pLannotate 1.2.2; 32 found; start..end, strand, type, name):
    119..979     -  CDS            AmpR: β-lactamase; bla; confers resistance to ampicillin, carbenicillin, and related antibiotics
    980..1084    -  promoter       AmpR promoter: bla
   1143..1195    -  misc_feature   bom (fragment): basis of mobility region from pBR322
   1350..1729    +  enhancer       CMV enhancer: human cytomegalovirus immediate early enhancer
   1730..1929    +  promoter       CMV promoter: human cytomegalovirus (CMV) immediate early promoter
   1947..2127    +  LTR            5' LTR (truncated): truncated 5' long terminal repeat (LTR) from HIV-1
   2174..2299    +  misc_feature   HIV-1 Ψ: packaging signal of human immunodeficiency virus type 1
   2283..2646    +  CDS            HIV-1 gag (fragment): gag protein from human immunodeficiency virus 1; gag
   2792..3025    +  misc_feature   RRE: The Rev response element (RRE) of HIV-1 allows for Rev-dependent mRNA export from the nucleus to the cytoplasm.
   3402..3502    +  CDS            Rev (fragment): human immunodeficiency virus 1 (HIV-1) Rev protein; rev; enhances nuclear export of unspliced and incompletely spliced viral mRNAs
   3552..3669    +  misc_feature   cPPT/CTS: central polypurine tract and central termination sequence of HIV-1
   3714..4160    +  promoter       hSyn promoter: human synapsin I promoter; confers neuron-specific expression (Kügler et al., 2003)
   4183..4272    +  CDS            PRL (fragment): PRL_BOVIN - Experimental evidence at protein level: Swiss-Prot protein existence level 1. Prolactin acts primarily on the mammary gland by promoting lactation. From Bos taurus (Bovine).
   4453..5715    +  CDS            Syt1: SYT1_RAT - Experimental evidence at protein level: Swiss-Prot protein existence level 1. (Microbial infection) Receptor for C.botulinum neurotoxin type G (BoNT/G, botG); unlike the case with BoNT/B, interaction is not improved in the presence of gangliosides (PubMed:15123599, PubMed:20219474). BoNT/G toxin binds to the vesicular domain of Syt1 (residues 32-53) (PubMed:15123599, PubMed:20219474). From Rattus norvegicus (Rat).
   5758..6641    +  CDS            HaloTag® (fragment): modified bacterial dehalogenase that forms covalent bonds with chloroalkane derivatives
   6676..6699    +  misc_feature   MCS (fragment): pBluescript multiple cloning site
   6699..7287    +  misc_feature   WPRE: woodchuck hepatitis virus posttranscriptional regulatory element
   7224..7805    +  CDS            nef (fragment): NEF_HV1H2 - Experimental evidence at protein level: Swiss-Prot protein existence level 1. Extracellular Nef protein targets CD4(+) T-lymphocytes for apoptosis by interacting with CXCR4 surface receptors. From Human immunodeficiency virus type 1 group M subtype B (isolate HXB2) (HIV-1).
   7812..7992    +  LTR            5' LTR (truncated): truncated 5' long terminal repeat (LTR) from HIV-1
   8024..8248    +  polyA_signal   bGH poly(A) signal: bovine growth hormone polyadenylation signal
   8252..8273    +  promoter       SV40 promoter (fragment): SV40 enhancer and early promoter
   8294..8722    +  rep_origin     f1 ori (sequence partly withheld): f1 bacteriophage origin of replication; arrow indicates direction of (+) strand synthesis
   8736..9065    +  promoter       SV40 promoter: SV40 enhancer and early promoter
   9113..9160    +  promoter       EM7 promoter: synthetic bacterial promoter&nbsp
   9179..9553    +  CDS            BleoR: antibiotic-binding protein; Sh ble from Streptoalloteichus hindustanus; confers resistance to bleomycin, phleomycin, and Zeocin™
   9563..9688    +  CDS            ble (fragment): BLE_KLEPN - Experimental evidence at protein level: Swiss-Prot protein existence level 1. Binding protein with a strong affinity to the bleomycin family of antibiotics. Binds to CL990; an antimitotic-antibiotic compound. From Klebsiella pneumoniae.
   9683..9804    +  polyA_signal   SV40 poly(A) signal: SV40 polyadenylation signal
   9875..9897    -  protein_bind   lac operator (fragment): The lac repressor binds to the lac operator to inhibit transcription in E. coli. This inhibition can be relieved by adding lactose or isopropyl-β-D-thiogalactopyranoside (IPTG). lac repressor encoded by lacI
   9901..9931    -  promoter       lac promoter: promoter for the E. coli lac operon
   9946..9967    -  protein_bind   CAP binding site: CAP binding activates transcription in the presence of cAMP. E. coli catabolite activator protein
   9980..10072   -  CDS            lacI (fragment): lac repressor; lacI; The lac repressor binds to the lac operator to inhibit transcription in E. coli. This inhibition can be relieved by adding lactose or isopropyl-β-D-thiogalactopyranoside (IPTG).
  10255..10843   -  rep_origin     ori: high-copy-number ColE1/pMB1/pBR322/pUC origin of replication
