[The description below was written by a language model from this plasmid's Addgene catalogue record and pLannotate feature annotations shown in this document.]
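Description:
pFsynW SYT1-PGM reporter is an HIV-1-based lentiviral transfer plasmid built on the FUGW backbone, with the human synapsin I (hSyn) promoter driving the insert for neuron-specific expression. It is maintained in E. coli through a high-copy ColE1/pUC-type origin and ampicillin resistance. An f1 origin and an SV40/EM7-driven bleomycin/Zeocin resistance cassette lie outside the viral region. The viral portion begins with a CMV enhancer/promoter fused to a truncated 5' LTR, which drives genomic RNA production in packaging cells. This is followed by the Ψ packaging signal with a gag fragment, the RRE for Rev-dependent export, the cPPT/CTS, and then the internal expression cassette. A WPRE downstream of the cassette enhances transcript expression, and a truncated 3' LTR followed by a bGH polyadenylation signal closes the unit.

The payload is rat synaptotagmin 1 (Syt1) fused at its C-terminal side to HaloTag, which allows covalent labelling with chloroalkane dyes. The catalogue entry also lists a C-terminal FLAG tag, although this is not annotated in the feature table. A short bovine prolactin fragment, probably a signal sequence, lies upstream of Syt1. The gap between it and the Syt1 coding region is unannotated, so any RUSH hook-binding element there cannot be confirmed from the table.

The "PGM" variant carries T15A, T16A and N24Q together with C74A, C75A, C77A, C79A and C82A, described as disrupting glycosylation and palmitoylation. The construct serves as the reporter half of the RUSH (retention using selective hooks) system and contains no hook. It is used to follow synchronized trafficking of this modification-deficient synaptic vesicle protein in neurons.
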