Addgene plasmid #197278: pFsynW SYT1-PGM reporter
Purpose: Encodes for viral expression of Synaptotagmin 1 (SYT1) for use in the RUSH system; visualized with HaloTag. Reporter only (no hook). SYT1 is mutated to disrupt palmitoylation and glycosylation.
Depositing lab: Edwin Chapman. Depositing organization: University of Wisconsin, Madison. Publication: Synaptic vesicle proteins are selectively delivered to axons in mammalian neurons. Watson ET, Pauers MM, Seibert MJ, Vevea JD, Chapman ER. Elife. 2023 Feb 2;12:e82568. doi: 10.7554/eLife.82568. PubMed 36729040.
Backbone
  Vector backbone: FUGW (#14883)
  Vector type: Lentiviral
Growth in bacteria
  Bacterial resistance: Ampicillin, 100 μg/mL
  Growth temperature: 37°C
  Growth strain: NEB Stable
  Copy number: High Copy
Gene/Insert
  Gene/Insert name: SYT1 and HaloTag
  Species: R. norvegicus (rat)
  Mutation: T15A, T16A, N24Q, C74A, C75A, C77A, C79A, and C82A
  Entrez Gene: Syt1 (a.k.a. P65)
  Promoter: hSyn (human synapsin I promoter)
  Tag / fusion protein: FLAG (C terminal on insert)
  Cloning method: Ligation Independent Cloning
Terms and licenses: Academic/Nonprofit Terms; Industry Terms: Not Available to Industry
Depositor comments: Please visit https://www.biorxiv.org/content/10.1101/2022.02.08.479521v1 for bioRxiv preprint.
How to cite: pFsynW SYT1-PGM reporter was a gift from Edwin Chapman (Addgene plasmid # 197278 ; http://n2t.net/addgene:197278 ; RRID:Addgene_197278)
